>Addgene plasmid #200203 | H1DBD-Halo-HA | addgene full sequence | sequence record 392982 | Addgene NGS Result
CTGCTCTTTGAGCCTGCAGACACCTGGGGGGATACGGGGAAAAGGCCTCCACGGCCAAGGATCTGCGATC
GCTCCGGTGCCCGTCAGTGGGCAGAGCGCACATCGCCCACAGTCCCCGAGAAGTTGGGGGGAGGGGTCGG
CAATTGAACGGGTGCCTAGAGAAGGTGGCGCGGGGTAAACTGGGAAAGTGATGTCGTGTACTGGCTCCGC
CTTTTTCCCGAGGGTGGGGGAGAACCGTATATAAGTGCAGTAGTCGCCGTGAACGTTCTTTTTCGCAACG
GGTTTGCCGCCAGAACACAGCTGAAGCTTCGAGGGGCTCGCATCTCTCCTTCACGCGCCCGCCGCCCTAC
CTGAGGCCGCCATCCACGCCGGTTGAGTCGCGTTCTGCCGCCTCCCGCCTGTGGTGCCTCCTGAACTGCG
TCCGCCGTCTAGGTAAGTTTAAAGCTCAGGTCGAGACCGGGCCTTTGTCCGGCGCTCCCTTGGAGCCTAC
CTAGACTCAGCCGGCTCTCCACGCTTTGCCTGACCCTGCTTGCTCAACTCTACGTCTTTGTTTCGTTTTC
TGTTCTGCGCCGTTACAGATCCAAGCTGTGACCGGCGCCTACTATGGATCTGGCCGTGGGCCCCGGTGCA
GCGGGGCCCAGCAACGTCCCGGCCTTCCTAACCAAGCTGTGGACCCTCGTGAGCGACCCGGACACAGACG
CGCTCATCTGCTGGAGCCCGAGTGGGAACAGCTTCCACGTGTTTGACCAGGGCCAGTTTGCCAAGGAGGT
GCTGCCCAAGTACTTCAAGCACAACAACATGGCTAGCTTCGTGCGGCAGCTCAACATGTATGGCTTCCGA
AAAGTAGTCCACATTGAGCAGGGTGGCCTGGTCAAGCCTGAGAGAGATGACACCGAGTTCCAGCATCCTT
GTTTCTTGCGTGGACAGGAACAGCTCCTTGAGAACATCAAGAGGAAAGTGACCAGCGTGTCCACCCTGAA
GAGTGAGGACATAAAAATACGCGGTGGCGGTGGCTCGAAGAGAAAGATCCCTCTGATGTTGAGTGACAGC
AACTCAGCACACTCTGTGCCCAAGAATTCCTCGAGGACTAGTCCTCGAGAGGATCTGTACTTTCAGAGCG
GAGGCTCCATGGCAGAAATCGGTACTGGCTTTCCATTCGACCCCCATTATGTGGAAGTCCTGGGCGAGCG
CATGCACTACGTCGATGTTGGTCCGCGCGATGGCACCCCTGTGCTGTTCCTGCACGGTAACCCGACCTCC
TCCTACGTGTGGCGCAACATCATCCCGCATGTTGCACCGACCCATCGCTGCATTGCTCCAGACCTGATCG
GTATGGGCAAATCCGACAAACCAGACCTGGGTTATTTCTTCGACGACCACGTCCGCTTCATGGATGCCTT
CATCGAAGCCCTGGGTCTGGAAGAGGTCGTCCTGGTCATTCACGACTGGGGCTCCGCTCTGGGTTTCCAC
TGGGCCAAGCGCAATCCAGAGCGCGTCAAAGGTATTGCATTTATGGAGTTCATCCGCCCTATCCCGACCT
GGGACGAATGGCCAGAATTTGCCCGCGAGACCTTCCAGGCCTTCCGCACCACCGACGTCGGCCGCAAGCT
GATCATCGATCAGAACGTTTTTATCGAGGGTACGCTGCCGATGGGTGTCGTCCGCCCGCTGACTGAAGTC
GAGATGGACCATTACCGCGAGCCGTTCCTGAATCCTGTTGACCGCGAGCCACTGTGGCGCTTCCCAAACG
AGCTGCCAATCGCCGGTGAGCCAGCGAACATCGTCGCGCTGGTCGAAGAATACATGGACTGGCTGCACCA
GTCCCCTGTCCCGAAGCTGCTGTTCTGGGGCACCCCAGGCGTTCTGATCCCACCGGCCGAAGCCGCTCGC
CTGGCCAAAAGCCTGCCTAACTGCAAGGCTGTGGACATCGGCCCGGGTCTGAATCTGCTGCAAGAAGACA
ACCCGGACCTGATCGGCAGCGAGATCGCGCGCTGGCTGTCGACGCTCGAGATTTCCGGCGACTACAAAGA
CGATGACGACAAGATGTACCCATACGATGTTCCAGATTACGCTTAAGGCCGCGCCCCTCTCCCTCCCCCC
CCCCTAACGTTACTGGCCGAAGCCGCTTGGAATAAGGCCGGTGTGCGTTTGTCTATATGTTATTTTCCAC
CATATTGCCGTCTTTTGGCAATGTGAGGGCCCGGAAACCTGGCCCTGTCTTCTTGACGAGCATTCCTAGG
GGTCTTTCCCCTCTCGCCAAAGGAATGCAAGGTCTGTTGAATGTCGTGAAGGAAGCAGTTCCTCTGGAAG
CTTCTTGAAGACAAACAACGTCTGTAGCGACCCTTTGCAGGCAGCGGAACCCCCCACCTGGCGACAGGTG
CCTCTGCGGCCAAAAGCCACGTGTATAAGATACACCTGCAAAGGCGGCACAACCCCAGTGCCACGTTGTG
AGTTGGATAGTTGTGGAAAGAGTCAAATGGCTCTCCTCAAGCGTATTCAACAAGGGGCTGAAGGATGCCC
AGAAGGTACCCCATTGTATGGGATCTGATCTGGGGCCTCGGTGCACATGCTTTACATGTGTTTAGTCGAG
GTTAAAAAAACGTCTAGGCCCCCCGAACCACGGGGACGTGGTTTTCCTTTGAAAAACACGATAATACCTC
CGGAATGATTGAACAAGATGGATTGCACGCAGGTTCTCCGGCCGCTTGGGTGGAGAGGCTATTCGGCTAT
GACTGGGCACAACAGACAATCGGCTGCTCTGATGCCGCCGTGTTCCGGCTGTCAGCGCAGGGGCGCCCGG
TTCTTTTTGTCAAGACCGACCTGTCCGGTGCCCTGAATGAACTGCAGGACGAGGCAGCGCGGCTATCGTG
GCTGGCCGCGACGGGCGTTCCTTGCGCAGCTGTGCTCGACGTTGTCACTGAAGCGGGAAGGGACTGGCTG
CTATTGGGCGAAGTGCCGGGGCAGGATCTCCTGTCATCTCACCTTGCTCCTGCCGAGAAAGTATCCATCA
TGGCTGATGCAATGCGGCGGCTGCATACGCTTGATCCGGCTACCTGCCCATTCGACCACCAAGCGAAACA
TCGCATCGAGCGAGCACGTACTCGGATGGAAGCCGGTCTTGTCGATCAGGATGATCTGGACGAAGAGCAT
CAGGGGCTCGCGCCAGCCGAACTGTTCGCCAGGCTCAAGGCGCGCATGCCCGACGGCGAGGATCTCGTCG
TGACCCATGGCGATGCCTGCTTGCCGAATATCATGGTGGAAAATGGCCGCTTTTCTGGATTCATCGACTG
TGGCCGGCTGGGTGTGGCGGACCGCTATCAGGACATAGCGTTGGCTACCCGTGATATTGCTGAAGAGCTT
GGCGGCGAATGGGCTGACCGCTTCCTCGTGCTTTACGGTATCGCCGCTCCCGATTCGCAGCGCATCGCCT
TCTATCGCCTTCTTGACGAGTTCTTCTGAGTCGACAATCAACCTCTGGATTACAAAATTTGTGAAAGATT
GACTGGTATTCTTAACTATGTTGCTCCTTTTACGCTATGTGGATACGCTGCTTTAATGCCTTTGTATCAT
GCGTTAACTAAACTTGTTTATTGCAGCTTATAATGGTTACAAATAAAGCAATAGCATCACAAATTTCACA
AATAAAGCATTTTTTTCACTGCATTCTAGTTGTGGTTTGTCCAAACTCATCAATGTATCTTATCATGTCT
GGAATTGACTCAAATGATGTCAATTAGTCTATCAGAAGCTCATCTGGTCTCCCTTCCGGGGGACAAGACA
TCCCTGTTTAATATTTAAACAGCAGTGTTCCCAAACTGGGTTCTTATATCCCTTGCTCTGGTCAACCAGG
TTGCAGGGTTTCCTGTCCTCACAGGAACGAAGTCCCTAAAGAAACAGTGGCAGCCAGGTTTAGCCCCGGA
ATTGACTGGATTCCTTTTTTAGGGCCCATTGGTATGGCTTTTTCCCCGTATCCCCCCAGGTGTCTGCAGG
CTCAAAGAGCAGCGAGAAGCGTTCAGAGGAAAGCGATCCCGTGCCACCTTCCCCGTGCCCGGGCTGTCCC
CGCACGCTGCCGGCTCGGGGATGCGGGGGGAGCGCCGGACCGGAGCGGAGCCCCGGGCGGCTCGCTGCTG
CCCCCTAGCGGGGGAGGGACGTAATTACATCCCTGGGGGCTTTGGGGGGGGGCTGTCCCTGATATCTATA
ACAAGAAAATATATATATAATAAGTTATCACGTAAGTAGAACATGAAATAACAATATAATTATCGTATGA
GTTAAATCTTAAAAGTCACGTAAAAGATAATCATGCGTCATTTTGACTCACGCGGTCGTTATAGTTCAAA
ATCAGTGACACTTACCGCATTGACAAGCACGCCTCACGGGAGCTCCAAGCGGCGACTGAGATGTCCTAAA
TGCACAGCGACGGATTCGCGCTATTTAGAAAGAGAGAGCAATATTTCAAGAATGCATGCGTCAATTTTAC
GCAGACTATCTTTCTAGGGTTAATCTAGCTGCATCAGGATCATATCGTCGGGTCTTTTTTCCGGCTCAGT
CATCGCCCAAGCTGGCGCTATCTGGGCATCGGGGAGGAAGAAGCCCGTGCCTTTTCCCGCGAGGTTGAAG
CGGCATGGAAAGAGTTTGCCGAGGATGACTGCTGCTGCATTGACGTTGAGCGAAAACGCACGTTTACCAT
GATGATTCGGGAAGGTGTGGCCATGCACGCCTTTAACGGTGAACTGTTCGTTCAGGCCACCTGGGATACC
AGTTCGTCGCGGCTTTTCCGGACACAGTTCCGGATGGTCAGCCCGAAGCGCATCAGCAACCCGAACAATA
CCGGCGACAGCCGGAACTGCCGTGCCGGTGTGCAGATTAATGACAGCGGTGCGGCGCTGGGATATTACGT
CAGCGAGGACGGGTATCCTGGCTGGATGCCGCAGAAATGGACATGGATACCCCGTGAGTTACCCGGCGGG
CGCGCTTGGCGTAATCATGGTCATAGCTGTTTCCTGTGTGAAATTGTTATCCGCTCACAATTCCACACAA
CATACGAGCCGGAAGCATAAAGTGTAAAGCCTGGGGTGCCTAATGAGTGAGCTAACTCACATTAATTGCG
TTGCGCTCACTGCCCGCTTTCCAGTCGGGAAACCTGTCGTGCCAGCTGCATTAATGAATCGGCCAACGCG
CGGGGAGAGGCGGTTTGCGTATTGGGCGCTCTTCCGCTTCCTCGCTCACTGACTCGCTGCGCTCGGTCGT
TCGGCTGCGGCGAGCGGTATCAGCTCACTCAAAGGCGGTAATACGGTTATCCACAGAATCAGGGGATAAC
GCAGGAAAGAACATGTGAGCAAAAGGCCAGCAAAAGGCCAGGAACCGTAAAAAGGCCGCGTTGCTGGCGT
TTTTCCATAGGCTCCGCCCCCCTGACGAGCATCACAAAAATCGACGCTCAAGTCAGAGGTGGCGAAACCC
GACAGGACTATAAAGATACCAGGCGTTTCCCCCTGGAAGCTCCCTCGTGCGCTCTCCTGTTCCGACCCTG
CCGCTTACCGGATACCTGTCCGCCTTTCTCCCTTCGGGAAGCGTGGCGCTTTCTCATAGCTCACGCTGTA
GGTATCTCAGTTCGGTGTAGGTCGTTCGCTCCAAGCTGGGCTGTGTGCACGAACCCCCCGTTCAGCCCGA
CCGCTGCGCCTTATCCGGTAACTATCGTCTTGAGTCCAACCCGGTAAGACACGACTTATCGCCACTGGCA
GCAGCCACTGGTAACAGGATTAGCAGAGCGAGGTATGTAGGCGGTGCTACAGAGTTCTTGAAGTGGTGGC
CTAACTACGGCTACACTAGAAGAACAGTATTTGGTATCTGCGCTCTGCTGAAGCCAGTTACCTTCGGAAA
AAGAGTTGGTAGCTCTTGATCCGGCAAACAAACCACCGCTGGTAGCGGTGGTTTTTTTGTTTGCAAGCAG
CAGATTACGCGCAGAAAAAAAGGATCTCAAGAAGATCCTTTGATCTTTTCTACGGGGTCTGACGCTCAGT
GGAACGAAAACTCACGTTAAGGGATTTTGGTCATGAGATTATCAAAAAGGATCTTCACCTAGATCCTTTT
AAATTAAAAATGAAGTTTTAAATCAATCTAAAGTATATATGAGTAAACTTGGTCTGACAGTTACCAATGC
TTAATCAGTGAGGCACCTATCTCAGCGATCTGTCTATTTCGTTCATCCATAGTTGCCTGACTCCCCGTCG
TGTAGATAACTACGATACGGGAGGGCTTACCATCTGGCCCCAGTGCTGCAATGATACCGCGAGACCCACG
CTCACCGGCTCCAGATTTATCAGCAATAAACCAGCCAGCCGGAAGGGCCGAGCGCAGAAGTGGTCCTGCA
ACTTTATCCGCCTCCATCCAGTCTATTAATTGTTGCCGGGAAGCTAGAGTAAGTAGTTCGCCAGTTAATA
GTTTGCGCAACGTTGTTGCCATTGCTACAGGCATCGTGGTGTCACGCTCGTCGTTTGGTATGGCTTCATT
CAGCTCCGGTTCCCAACGATCAAGGCGAGTTACATGATCCCCCATGTTGTGCAAAAAAGCGGTTAGCTCC
TTCGGTCCTCCGATCGTTGTCAGAAGTAAGTTGGCCGCAGTGTTATCACTCATGGTTATGGCAGCACTGC
ATAATTCTCTTACTGTCATGCCATCCGTAAGATGCTTTTCTGTGACTGGTGAGTACTCAACCAAGTCATT
CTGAGAATAGTGTATGCGGCGACCGAGTTGCTCTTGCCCGGCGTCAATACGGGATAATACCGCGCCACAT
AGCAGAACTTTAAAAGTGCTCATCATTGGAAAACGTTCTTCGGGGCGAAAACTCTCAAGGATCTTACCGC
TGTTGAGATCCAGTTCGATGTAACCCACTCGTGCACCCAACTGATCTTCAGCATCTTTTACTTTCACCAG
CGTTTCTGGGTGAGCAAAAACAGGAAGGCAAAATGCCGCAAAAAAGGGAATAAGGGCGACACGGAAATGT
TGAATACTCATACTCTTCCTTTTTCAATATTATTGAAGCATTTATCAGGGTTATTGTCTCATGAGCGGAT
ACATATTTGAATGTATTTAGAAAAATAAACAAATAGGGGTTCCGCGCACATTTCCCCGAAAAGTGCCACC
TAAATTGTAAGCGTTAATATTTTGTTAAAATTCGCGTTAAATTTTTGTTAAATCAGCTCATTTTTTAACC
AATAGGCCGAAATCGGCAAAATCCCTTATAAATCAAAAGAATAGACCGAGATAGGGT
[37 nt withheld, positions 7268-7304]
AAAGAACGTGGACTCCAACGTCAAAGG
[49 nt withheld, positions 7332-7380]
T
[91 nt withheld, positions 7382-7472]
G
[124 nt withheld, positions 7474-7597]
CCCATTCGCCATTCAGGCTGCGCAACTGTTGGGAAGGGCGATCGGTGCGGGCCTCTTCGCTATTACGCCA
GCTGGCGAAAGGGGGATGTGCTGCAAGGCGATTAAGTTGGGTAACGCCAGGGTTTTCCCAGTCACGACGT
TGTAAAACGACGGCCAGTGAGCGCGCCTCGTTCATTCACGTTTTTGAACCCGTGGAGGACGGGCAGACTC
GCGGTGCAAATGTGTTTTACAGCGTGATGGAGCAGATGAAGATGCTCGACACGCTGCAGAACACGCAGCT
AGATTAACCCTAGAAAGATAATCATATTGTGACGTACGTTAAAGATAATCATGTGTAAAATTGACGCATG
TGTTTTATCGGTCTGTATATCGAGGTTTATTTATTAATTTGAATAGATATTAAGTTTTATTATATTTACA
CTTACATACTAATAATAAATTCAACAAACAATTTATTTATGTTTATTTATTTATTAAAAAAAACAAAAAC
TCAAAATTTCTTCTATAAAGTAACAAAACTTTTATGAGGGACAGCCCCCCCCCAAAGCCCCCAGGGATGT
AATTACGTCCCTCCCCCGCTAGGGGGCAGCAGCGAGCCGCCCGGGGCTCCGCTCCGGTCCGGCGCTCCCC
CCGCATCCCCGAGCCGGCAGCGTGCGGGGACAGCCCGGGCACGGGGAAGGTGGCACGGGATCGCTTTCCT
CTGAACGCTTCTCG
Features (pLannotate 1.2.2; 22 found; start..end, strand, type, name):
     89..300     +  promoter       EF-1α core promoter: core promoter for human elongation factor EF-1α
    313..581     +  LTR            5' LTR (truncated): truncated 5' long terminal repeat (LTR) from human T-cell leukemia virus (HTLV) type 1
    604..1092    +  CDS            HSF1 (fragment): HSF1_HUMAN - Also known as HSTF1. Experimental evidence at protein level: Swiss-Prot protein existence level 1. (Microbial infection) Plays a role in latent human immunodeficiency virus (HIV-1) transcriptional reactivation. Binds to the HIV-1 long terminal repeat promoter (LTR) to reactivate viral transcription by recruiting cellular transcriptional elongation factors, such as CDK9, CCNT1 and EP300. From Homo sapiens (Human).
   1099..1119    +  CDS            TEV site: tobacco etch virus (TEV) protease recognition and cleavage site
   1129..2019    +  CDS            HaloTag®: modified bacterial dehalogenase that forms covalent bonds with chloroalkane derivatives
   2047..2075    +  CDS            3xHA (fragment): three tandem HA epitope tags
   2084..2656    +  misc_feature   IRES: internal ribosome entry site (IRES) of the encephalomyocarditis virus (EMCV)
   2665..3459    +  CDS            NeoR/KanR: aminoglycoside phosphotransferase from Tn5; aph(3')-II (or nptII); confers resistance to neomycin, kanamycin, and G418 (Geneticin®)
   3466..3572    +  misc_feature   WPRE (fragment): woodchuck hepatitis virus posttranscriptional regulatory element
   3581..3702    +  polyA_signal   SV40 poly(A) signal: SV40 polyadenylation signal
   3720..3812    +  ncRNA          G-CSF SLDE: Accession: RF00183 - G-CSF factor stem-loop destabilising element (SLDE)
   4509..4976    +  CDS            B (fragment): PORTL_LAMBD - Experimental evidence at protein level: Swiss-Prot protein existence level 1. Forms the portal vertex of the capsid (PubMed:6228056, PubMed:6232391). This portal plays critical roles in head assembly, genome packaging, neck/tail attachment, and genome ejection (Probable). The portal protein multimerizes as a single ring-shaped homododecamer arranged around a central channel (PubMed:6232391). Binds to the terminase subunits to form the packaging machine (PubMed:7799432). From Escherichia phage lambda (Bacteriophage lambda).
   5014..5030    -  protein_bind   lac operator: The lac repressor binds to the lac operator to inhibit transcription in E. coli. This inhibition can be relieved by adding lactose or isopropyl-β-D-thiogalactopyranoside (IPTG). lac repressor encoded by lacI
   5038..5068    -  promoter       lac promoter: promoter for the E. coli lac operon
   5083..5104    -  protein_bind   CAP binding site: CAP binding activates transcription in the presence of cAMP. E. coli catabolite activator protein
   5117..5209    -  CDS            lacI (fragment): lac repressor; lacI; The lac repressor binds to the lac operator to inhibit transcription in E. coli. This inhibition can be relieved by adding lactose or isopropyl-β-D-thiogalactopyranoside (IPTG).
   5392..5980    -  rep_origin     ori: high-copy-number ColE1/pMB1/pBR322/pUC origin of replication
   6151..7011    -  CDS            AmpR: β-lactamase; bla; confers resistance to ampicillin, carbenicillin, and related antibiotics
   7012..7116    -  promoter       AmpR promoter: bla
   7169..7597    -  rep_origin     f1 ori (sequence partly withheld): f1 bacteriophage origin of replication; arrow indicates direction of (+) strand synthesis
   7602..7757    -  CDS            lacZα (fragment): LacZα fragment of β-galactosidase; lacZ fragment
   7759..7878    +  CDS            B (fragment): PORTL_LAMBD - Experimental evidence at protein level: Swiss-Prot protein existence level 1. Forms the portal vertex of the capsid (PubMed:6228056, PubMed:6232391). This portal plays critical roles in head assembly, genome packaging, neck/tail attachment, and genome ejection (Probable). The portal protein multimerizes as a single ring-shaped homododecamer arranged around a central channel (PubMed:6232391). Binds to the terminase subunits to form the packaging machine (PubMed:7799432). From Escherichia phage lambda (Bacteriophage lambda).
