[The description below was written by a language model from this plasmid's Addgene catalogue record and pLannotate feature annotations shown in this document.]
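Description:
H1DBD-Halo-HA is a mammalian expression plasmid built on the TEV-Halo-1X-Flag-HA backbone. It expresses a truncated form of mouse heat shock factor 1 (Hsf1) that retains the DNA-binding domain and heptad repeat region. It is maintained in E. coli as a high-copy plasmid through a ColE1/pUC-type origin and selected with ampicillin (AmpR under its bla promoter). The bacterial portion also carries an f1 origin, lac promoter/operator and lacZα remnants, and fragments annotated as phage lambda sequence, all of which appear to be backbone carry-over.

Expression is driven by a composite promoter made of the EF-1α core promoter followed by a truncated HTLV-1 5' LTR segment, an arrangement commonly used to boost transcription and translation. The HSF1 fragment is followed in frame by a TEV protease cleavage site, HaloTag and a C-terminal HA epitope. HaloTag allows covalent labelling with chloroalkane ligands such as fluorescent dyes. The catalogue lists the mutation as HSF1 (1-399), whereas the annotated HSF1 match spans only about 490 nt. The 399 may therefore not refer to residue numbers. The annotation tool also matched the insert to the human protein, although the record gives the species as mouse. No Flag tag is annotated despite the backbone name.

Downstream, an EMCV IRES links the fusion to NeoR/KanR on the same transcript, which allows G418 selection of expressing cells. This is followed by a short WPRE fragment and an SV40 polyadenylation signal. The associated publication title suggests the construct was used to examine how heat shock factor domains contribute to interaction with mitotic chromosomes.
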