Addgene plasmid #200203: H1DBD-Halo-HA
Purpose: Expression of truncated HSF1 (DBD and HR)
Depositing lab: Sheila Teves. Depositing organization: University of British Columbia. Publication: Heat shock transcription factors demonstrate a distinct mode of interaction with mitotic chromosomes. Price RM, Budzynski MA, Shen J, Mitchell JE, Kwan JZJ, Teves SS. Nucleic Acids Res. 2023 Apr 28:gkad304. doi: 10.1093/nar/gkad304. PubMed 37114996.
Backbone
  Vector backbone: TEV-Halo-1X-Flag-HA
  Vector type: Mammalian Expression
Growth in bacteria
  Bacterial resistance: Ampicillin, 100 μg/mL
  Growth temperature: 37°C
  Growth strain: DH5alpha
  Copy number: High Copy
Gene/Insert
  Gene/Insert name: H1DBD-Halo-HA
  Species: M. musculus (mouse)
  Mutation: HSF1 (1-399)
  Entrez Gene: Hsf1 (a.k.a. HSTF, HSTF 1, Hsf1alpha, Hsf1beta)
  Promoter: EF_1alpha
  Tag / fusion protein: Halo; HA (C terminal on insert)
  Cloning method: Gibson Cloning
Terms and licenses: Academic/Nonprofit Terms; Industry Terms: Not Available to Industry
Depositor comments: Please visit https://www.biorxiv.org/content/10.1101/2022.10.05.511012v1 for bioRxiv preprint.
How to cite: H1DBD-Halo-HA was a gift from Sheila Teves (Addgene plasmid # 200203 ; http://n2t.net/addgene:200203 ; RRID:Addgene_200203)
